Addgene plasmid #204103: pBP-TagR_MCD15
Purpose: Type 0 tag-compatible RBS part
Depositing lab: Mikhail Shapiro. Depositing organization: California Institute of Technology.
Backbone
  Vector backbone: pSB1C3
  Backbone manufacturer: iGEM
  Vector type: Bacterial Expression
Growth in bacteria
  Bacterial resistance: Chloramphenicol, 25 μg/mL
  Growth temperature: 37°C
  Growth strain: NEB Stable
  Copy number: High Copy
Gene/Insert
  Gene/Insert name: MCD15 medium RBS for assembly with tag part
  Species: Synthetic
  Mutation: None
  Cloning method: Gibson Cloning
Terms and licenses: Academic/Nonprofit Terms; Industry Terms: Not Available to Industry
How to cite: pBP-TagR_MCD15 was a gift from Mikhail Shapiro (Addgene plasmid # 204103 ; http://n2t.net/addgene:204103 ; RRID:Addgene_204103)
