[The description below was written by a language model from this plasmid's Addgene catalogue record and pLannotate feature annotations shown in this document.]
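Description:
pBP-TagR_MCD15 is a small bacterial parts plasmid of about 2.1 kb, built on the iGEM pSB1C3 backbone. It stores a single synthetic regulatory element rather than a complete expression cassette. The catalogue entry describes it as a "Type 0 tag-compatible RBS part". Its insert is MCD15, a medium-strength ribosome binding site formatted so that it can be joined to a separate tag part during assembly. The "Type 0" label suggests a positional part class within a hierarchical, modular cloning scheme, but the record does not name the toolkit, the assembly enzymes or the overhangs involved. The insert was placed into the backbone by Gibson cloning and is listed as unmutated.

The annotated features all belong to the backbone. A high-copy ColE1/pMB1-type origin replicates the plasmid in E. coli. Selection relies on a chloramphenicol acetyltransferase (cat) gene, which is driven by its native cat promoter and followed by a lambda t0 terminator. Two further terminators, a putative bacterial terminator and a his operon terminator, are also annotated. In pSB1C3-type vectors such terminators typically flank the cloning site to insulate it from read-through transcription.

The automated annotation did not pick up the MCD15 RBS itself, which is unsurprising for such a short synthetic element, so its exact position is not given in the feature table. No promoter, coding sequence or tag is recorded for the insert. The plasmid is therefore best seen as a donor of a defined translation-initiation element, to be combined with promoter, tag, coding and terminator parts when building bacterial expression constructs for N-terminally tagged proteins or similar fusions.
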