Features (pLannotate 1.2.2; 6 found; start..end, strand, type, name):
    183..277     -  terminator     lambda t0 terminator: transcription terminator from phage lambda
    301..957     -  CDS            cat: CAT_ECOLX - Experimental evidence at protein level: Swiss-Prot protein existence level 1. This enzyme is an effector of chloramphenicol resistance in bacteria. From Escherichia coli. This protein is used as a marker in many commonly used cloning vectors, such as pACYC184.
    958..1055    -  promoter       cat promoter: promoter of the E. coli cat gene encoding chloramphenicol acetyltransferase
   1141..1184    -  terminator     bacterial terminator: putative bacterial transcription terminator
   1231..1288    +  terminator     his operon terminator: This putative transcriptin terminator from the E. coli his operon has a 2-bp deletion introduced during synthesis. Its efficiency has not been determined.
   1483..2071    -  rep_origin     ori: high-copy-number ColE1/pMB1/pBR322/pUC origin of replication
>Addgene plasmid #204103 | pBP-TagR_MCD15 | addgene full sequence | sequence record 413904 | Addgene NGS Result
GAAGATCCTTTGATCTTTTCTACGGGGTCTGACGCTCAGTGGAACGAAAACTCACGTTAAGGGATTTTGG
TCATGAGATTATCAAAAAGGATCTTCACCTAGATCCTTTTAAATTAAAAATGAAGTTTTAAATCAATCTA
AAGTATATATGAGTAAACTTGGTCTGACAGCTCGAGGCTTGGATTCTCACCAATAAAAAACGCCCGGCGG
CAACCGAGCGTTCTGAACAAATCCAGATGGAGTTCTGAGGTCATTACTGGATCTATCAACAGGAGTCCAA
GCGAGCTCGATATCAAATTACGCCCCGCCCTGCCACTCATCGCAGTACTGTTGTAATTCATTAAGCATTC
TGCCGACATGGAAGCCATCACAAACGGCATGATGAACCTGAATCGCCAGCGGCATCAGCACCTTGTCGCC
TTGCGTATAATATTTGCCCATGGTGAAAACGGGGGCGAAGAAGTTGTCCATATTGGCCACGTTTAAATCA
AAACTGGTGAAACTCACCCAGGGATTGGCTGACACGAAAAACATATTCTCAATAAACCCTTTAGGGAAAT
AGGCCAGGTTTTCACCGTAACACGCCACATCTTGCGAATATATGTGTAGAAACTGCCGGAAATCGTCGTG
GTATTCACTCCAGAGCGATGAAAACGTTTCAGTTTGCTCATGGAAAACGGTGTAACAAGGGTGAACACTA
TCCCATATCACCAGCTCACCGTCTTTCATTGCCATACGAAATTCCGGATGAGCATTCATCAGGCGGGCAA
GAATGTGAATAAAGGCCGGATAAAACTTGTGCTTATTTTTCTTTACGGTCTTTAAAAAGGCCGTAATATC
CAGCTGAACGGTCTGGTTATAGGTACATTGAGCAACTGACTGAAATGCCTCAAAATGTTCTTTACGATGC
CATTGGGATATATCAACGGTGGTATATCCAGTGATTTTTTTCTCCATTTTAGCTTCCTTAGCTCCTGAAA
ATCTCGATAACTCAAAAAATACGCCCGGTAGTGATCTTATTTCATTATGGTGAAAGTTGGAACCTCTTAC
GTGCCCGATCAACTCGAGTGCCACCTGACGTCTAAGAAACCATTATTATCATGACATTAACCTATAAAAA
TAGGCGTATCACGAGGCAGAATTTCAGATAAAAAAAATCCTTAGCTTTCGCTAAGGATGATTTCGGTCTC
AGTACTCTTAATCATGCGGGGGAGTCTTTTAAATGAGACCTCCGGCAAAAAAGGGCAAGGTGTCACCACC
CTGCCCTTTTTCTTTAAAACCGAAAAGATTACTTCGCGTTATGCAGGCTTCCTCGCTCACTGACTCGCTG
CGCTCGGTCGTTCGGCTGCGGCGAGCGGTATCAGCTCACTCAAAGGCGGTAATACGGTTATCCACAGAAT
CAGGGGATAACGCAGGAAAGAACATGTGAGCAAAAGGCCAGCAAAAGGCCAGGAACCGTAAAAAGGCCGC
GTTGCTGGCGTTTTTCCACAGGCTCCGCCCCCCTGACGAGCATCACAAAAATCGACGCTCAAGTCAGAGG
TGGCGAAACCCGACAGGACTATAAAGATACCAGGCGTTTCCCCCTGGAAGCTCCCTCGTGCGCTCTCCTG
TTCCGACCCTGCCGCTTACCGGATACCTGTCCGCCTTTCTCCCTTCGGGAAGCGTGGCGCTTTCTCATAG
CTCACGCTGTAGGTATCTCAGTTCGGTGTAGGTCGTTCGCTCCAAGCTGGGCTGTGTGCACGAACCCCCC
GTTCAGCCCGACCGCTGCGCCTTATCCGGTAACTATCGTCTTGAGTCCAACCCGGTAAGACACGACTTAT
CGCCACTGGCAGCAGCCACTGGTAACAGGATTAGCAGAGCGAGGTATGTAGGCGGTGCTACAGAGTTCTT
GAAGTGGTGGCCTAACTACGGCTACACTAGAAGAACAGTATTTGGTATCTGCGCTCTGCTGAAGCCAGTT
ACCTTCGGAAAAAGAGTTGGTAGCTCTTGATCCGGCAAACAAACCACCGCTGGTAGCGGTGGTTTTTTTG
TTTGCAAGCAGCAGATTACGCGCAGAAAAAAAGGATCTCAA
